>Addgene plasmid #55526 | mTurquoise-ATG3-N-14 | depositor partial sequence | sequence record 85934 | insert sequence
TCCGCTAGCGCTACCGGACTCAGATCTCGAGGCCACCATGCAGAATGTGATCAACACGGTGAAGGGAAAG
GCTCTGGAAGTGGCCGAGTACCTGACCCCGGTCCTCAAGGAATCAAAATTTAAGGAAACGGGTGTAATCA
CTCCAGAAGAGTTTGTGGCAGCTGGAGATCACTTAGTCCACCACTGTCCAACATGGCAATGGGCTACAGG
GGAAGAATTGAAAGTGAAGGCATATCTTCCGACAGACAAACAATTTTTGGTAACCAAAAATGTTCCATGC
TACAAGCGGTGTAAACAGATGGAGTATTCGGATGAATTGGAAGCTATCATTGAAGAAGATGATGGTGATG
GGGGATGGGTAGATACATATCACAACACAGGTATTACAGGAATTACTGAAGCAGTTAAGGAGATTACACT
GGAAAGCAAGGACAGTATAAAACTCCAAGATTGCTCAGCACTGTGTGATGAAGAAGACGAGGAAGATGAA
GGGGAAGCTGCAGACATGGAAGAATATGAAGAGAGTGGATTGTTGGAAACAGATGAGGCTACCCTAGACA
CAAGGAAAATAGTGGAAGCCTGCAAAGCTAAGGCTGACGCTGGAGGTGAAGATGCTATTTTACAAACGAG
AACATACGATCTGTACATCACTTACGACAAATATTACCAGACACCACGGCTATGGTTGTTTGGCTATGAT
GAGCAACGGCAGCCTTTAACAGTTGAGCACATGTATGAAGACATCAGTCAAGATCATGTGAAGAAAACAG
TGACCATTGAAAACCATCCTCATCTCCCACCACCTCCTATGTGTTCAGTTCACCCATGCAGGCATGCTGA
AGTGATGAAGAAAATTATTGAGACAGTTGCAGAAGGCGGGGGAGAGCTTGGTGTTCATATGTATCTTTTA
ATTTTTTTGAAATTTGTTCAAGCTGTCATTCCAACAATAGAATATGACTACACAAGACACTTCACAATGG
GCAGCGCATCCGGCGGAAGCGGAAGCGGACCGGTCGCCACCATGGTGAGCAAGGGCGAGGAGCTGTTCAC
CGGGGTGGTGCCCATCCTGGTCGAGCTGGACGGCGACGTAAACGGCCACAAGTTCAGCGTGTCCGGCGAG
GGCGAGGGCGATGCCACCTACGGCAAGCTGACCCTGAAGTTCATCTGCACCACCGGCAAGCTGCCCGTGC
CCTGGCCCACCCTCGTGACCACCCTGTCCTGGGGCGTGCAGTGCTTCGCCCGCTACCCCGACCACATGAA
GCAGCACGACTTCTTCAAGTCCGCCATGCCCGAAGGCTACGTCCAGGAGCGCACCATCTTCTTCAAGGAC
GACGGCAACTACAAGACCCGCGCCGAGGTGAAGTTCGAGGGCGACACCCTGGTGAACCGCATCGAGCTGA
AGGGCATCGACTTCAAGGAGGACGGCAACATCCTGGGGCACAAGCTGGAGTACAACTACATCAGCGACAA
CGTCTATATCACCGCCGACAAGCAGAAGAACGGCATCAAGGCCAACTTCAAGATCCGCCACAACATCGAG
GACGGCGGCGTGCAGCTCGCCGACCACTACCAGCAGAACACCCCCATCGGCGACGGCCCCGTGCTGCTGC
CCGACAACCACTACCTGAGCACCCAGTCCAAGCTGAGCAAAGACCCCAACGAGAAGCGCGATCACATGGT
CCTGCTGGAGTTCGTGACCGCCGCCGGGATCACTCTCGGCATGGACGAGCTGTACAAGTAAAGCGGCCGC
GACTCTAGATCATAATCAGCCATACCACA
