[The description below was written by a language model from this plasmid's Addgene catalogue record.]
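Description:
mTurquoise-ATG3-N-14 is a mammalian expression plasmid built on the mTurquoise-N1 backbone (about 4.75 kb without the insert), an N1-style fluorescent protein fusion vector. It is maintained as a high-copy plasmid in E. coli under kanamycin selection, and it carries a neomycin resistance marker so that transfected mammalian cells can be selected with G418. No feature table accompanies the record, so the origins of replication and the exact arrangement of the resistance cassette are not stated. The listed SV40pA-R sequencing primer implies an SV40 polyadenylation signal downstream of the fusion.

The payload is human ATG3 (also known as APG3 or hApg3), expressed from the CMV promoter, a strong constitutive promoter in most mammalian cell lines. The cyan fluorescent protein mTurquoise is supplied by the backbone and sits at the C terminus of ATG3, so the product is an ATG3-mTurquoise fusion. The "N-14" in the name probably refers to the N1-type configuration and the linker length between the two parts, but the record does not confirm this, and the cloning method is listed as unknown. The recorded spectral properties are excitation at 434 nm and emission at 474 nm.

The construct is intended for live-cell or fixed-cell fluorescence imaging of ATG3 localization in transfected mammalian cells. The catalogue entry labels the localization as "Membrane Receptor". ATG3 is generally known as an E2-like conjugating enzyme of the autophagy pathway that lipidates ATG8-family proteins, so that label is best read as a catalogue category and not as a functional description.
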