Addgene plasmid #55526: mTurquoise-ATG3-N-14
Purpose: Localization: Membrane Receptor, Excitation: 434, Emission: 474
Depositing lab: Michael Davidson. Depositing organization: Florida State University, Tallahassee.
Backbone
  Vector backbone: mTurquoise-N1
  Backbone size w/o insert (bp): 4750
  Vector type: Mammalian Expression
  Selectable markers: Neomycin (select with G418)
Growth in bacteria
  Bacterial resistance: Kanamycin, 50 μg/mL
  Growth temperature: 37°C
  Growth strain: DH5alpha
  Copy number: High Copy
Gene/Insert
  Gene/Insert name: ATG3
  Species: H. sapiens (human)
  Entrez Gene: ATG3 (a.k.a. APG3, APG3-LIKE, APG3L, PC3-96, hApg3)
  Promoter: CMV
  Tag / fusion protein: mTurquoise (C terminal on backbone)
  Cloning method: Unknown
  Sequencing primers: 5′ CMV-F; 3′ SV40pA-R
Terms and licenses: Academic/Nonprofit Terms; Industry Terms
Depositor comments: . Excitation = 434; Emission = 474
How to cite: mTurquoise-ATG3-N-14 was a gift from Michael Davidson (Addgene plasmid # 55526 ; http://n2t.net/addgene:55526 ; RRID:Addgene_55526)
